>Addgene plasmid #29037 | pEMS1108 | addgene partial sequence | sequence record 41377 | EGFP-N 5'-CGTCGCCGTCCAGCTCGACCAG-3'
TGCTCACCATGGTGGCGGCGAAGTTCCTATACCTTTTGAAGAATAGGAACTTCGGCGCGCCACGCGTGGC
CGGCCCCGCAGCTGGGTCACGCTCGGTCCCGCTGGGGGCGCGGCTGGGGGACGCCCGGTTGGGGTTGGGG
TGGGGCGGGGCCTCAGGGGGTCCGCCCTCAGGCCGCACCCCCAGACCACGCCTGCGGCCGTGCCCCGTTG
CCTCCAGATGTGGGGTGCAGTCCCTGCAGGCGCGCCGGGTGGGAGGGATGGGGGCGGCTGGAGTCTCAGC
GGGGTGAGAGGGGGGCGAGGGCAGGGTTTCGAGCTGGGGACAAGCTGGGGTAAGGTGGGGTGCCGGCTGA
TGGGCTCTGAGGGCGGGGCTGGGGTGCTGAGCTGCAAAGGAGCTTTTTGGGAGCAGATTGTAGGGGCAGA
CTGGGAGGTGAGCTGGGGTGAGCGTGGGGGCCGGCTGACGGTGGGCTGGGATGCAGGCTGGAGAGACTTG
GGGAACTTCCGTCCAGGCTCAGGGGCAGAGGGTGGGGGTAGACCGGGGAGGGAGCTGAGGTGAGGATGAA
GCGCTGGCTGATGATGGCCTAGAGGAGTCTGGGGGTAGACTGGAGGAAGGTGGACCTGG
