>Addgene plasmid #29037 | pEMS1108 | addgene partial sequence | sequence record 42417 | pEMS1307-fwd 5'-ccgcacgtctaagaaaccat-3'
TAGGCGTATCACGAGGCCCTTTCGTCTTCAAGAATTAATTCCGATCATATTCAATAACCCTTAATGAATT
CGAGCTCCTAGGCCGGCCCGGACTGGGTAGCTGGTCCTCCCAGGGCCCCTCAGTGTGTGGACGCCTGTGT
GTGTCCTGGAACTGGCTGAGAGGGGAAGCGGGGCGACTCTCTGAGCCATCCTCTCCTAATGCCTTCTTCG
GCAAGAAATCAGGACTCTAGGAAGAACCATTGCTCACAAAATGGAAATAGATTAAACTAAAAGCTTGTTT
TGAAGTACCTTGCTAAAGAAATTATCCAAGAAAAAGTAAGAGAGAGAGAGAGAGAGAGA
