[The description below was written by a language model from this plasmid's Addgene catalogue record.]
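Description:
pEMS1108 is a Pleiades Promoter Project plasmid built on the large pEMS1302 backbone (about 17.5 kb without insert) and carrying the human MiniPromoter Ple173. It is propagated in E. coli as a high-copy plasmid under ampicillin selection. The record does not list the origin of replication or any other backbone features, and no feature table is available, so what else occupies this unusually large backbone is not stated.

The insert, Ple173, is a 3,291 bp element derived from the human RAMP3 (receptor activity modifying protein 3) locus. It was cloned by restriction enzyme into an FseI site; whether the flanking sites remain intact is not recorded. As a MiniPromoter, it is a compact assembly of regulatory sequence rather than a protein-coding gene. It is positioned to drive the reporter supplied by the backbone, an EGFP-Cre-NLS fusion. This fusion combines green fluorescence for direct visualisation with nuclear-localised Cre recombinase, which can excise or rearrange loxP-flanked sequences. Promoter activity could therefore in principle be read out by fluorescence or by Cre-dependent recombination of a separate reporter allele.

The construct belongs to a collection of MiniPromoters designed to give selective, region- or cell-type-restricted expression in the brain. For this plasmid, however, the record explicitly notes that reporter expression under the control of the MiniPromoter has not been tested, so the specificity and strength of Ple173 in this context remain unvalidated.
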