Addgene plasmid #29037: pEMS1108
Purpose: Expression of the reporter gene under the control of the MiniPromoter in this plasmid has not been tested
Depositing lab: Elizabeth Simpson. Depositing organization: University of British Columbia. Publication: A regulatory toolbox of MiniPromoters to drive selective expression in the brain. Portales-Casamar E, Swanson DJ, Liu L, de Leeuw CN, Banks KG, Ho Sui SJ, Fulton DL, Ali J, Amirabbasi M, Arenillas DJ, Babyak N, Black SF, Bonaguro RJ, Brauer E, Candido TR, Castellarin M, Chen J, Chen Y, Cheng JC, Chopra V, Docking TR, Dreolini L, D'Souza CA, Flynn EK, Glenn R, Hatakka K, Hearty TG, Imanian B, Jiang S, Khorasan-zadeh S, Komljenovic I, Laprise S, Liao NY, Lim JS, Lithwick S, Liu F, Liu J, Lu M, McConechy M, McLeod AJ, Milisavljevic M, Mis J, O'Connor K, Palma B, Palmquist DL, Schmouth JF, Swanson MI, Tam B, Ticoll A, Turner JL, Varhol R, Vermeulen J, Watkins RF, Wilson G, Wong BK, Wong SH, Wong TY, Yang GS, Ypsilanti AR, Jones SJ, Holt RA, Goldowitz D, Wasserman WW, Simpson EM. Proc Natl Acad Sci U S A. 2010 Sep 21. 107(38):16589-94. 10.1073/pnas.1009158107 PubMed 20807748.
Backbone
  Vector backbone: pEMS1302
  Backbone size w/o insert (bp): 17451
  Vector type: Pleiades Promoter Project [sic, Pleaides Plieades]
Growth in bacteria
  Bacterial resistance: Ampicillin, 100 μg/mL
  Growth temperature: 37°C
  Growth strain: DH5alpha
  Growth instructions: DH10B
  Copy number: High Copy
Gene/Insert
  Gene/Insert name: Ple173 (alt names: RAMP3; receptor activity modifying protein 3)
  Species: H. sapiens (human)
  Insert size (bp): 3291
  Entrez Gene: RAMP3
  Tag / fusion protein: EGFP-Cre-NLS (C terminal on backbone)
  Cloning method: Restriction Enzyme; 5′ cloning site FseI (unknown if destroyed); 3′ cloning site FseI (unknown if destroyed)
  Sequencing primers: 5′ Unknown
Terms and licenses: Academic/Nonprofit Terms; Industry Terms: Not Available to Industry
How to cite: pEMS1108 was a gift from Elizabeth Simpson (Addgene plasmid # 29037 ; http://n2t.net/addgene:29037 ; RRID:Addgene_29037)
